Addgene plasmid #71158: pSGE_773_zen_VRE_dCP
Purpose: Luciferase reporter
Depositing lab: Alexander Stark. Depositing organization: Research Institute of Molecular Pathology (IMP). Publication: Transcriptional regulators form diverse groups with context-dependent regulatory functions. Stampfel G, Kazmar T, Frank O, Wienerroither S, Reiter F, Stark A. Nature. 2015 Nov 9. doi: 10.1038/nature15545. PubMed 26550828.
Backbone
  Vector backbone: unknown
  Vector type: Insect Expression, Luciferase
Growth in bacteria
  Bacterial resistance: Ampicillin, 100 μg/mL
  Growth temperature: 37°C
  Growth strain: DH5alpha
  Copy number: High Copy
Gene/Insert
  Gene/Insert name: 773_zen_VRE_dCP
  Species: Synthetic
  Promoter: DSCP Drosophila synthetic core promoter
  Tag / fusion protein: luciferase (C terminal on backbone)
  Cloning method: Gateway Cloning
  Sequencing primers: 5′ RVprimer3; 3′ LucNRev
Terms and licenses: Academic/Nonprofit Terms; Industry Terms: Not Available to Industry
How to cite: pSGE_773_zen_VRE_dCP was a gift from Alexander Stark (Addgene plasmid # 71158 ; http://n2t.net/addgene:71158 ; RRID:Addgene_71158)
