[The description below was written by a language model from this plasmid's Addgene catalogue record and pLannotate feature annotations shown in this document.]
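Description:
pSGE_773_zen_VRE_dCP is a 5.1 kb firefly luciferase reporter plasmid for insect (Drosophila) cell expression. The catalogue lists its backbone as unknown. The feature layout shows a synthetic poly(A) signal and an RNA polymerase II transcriptional pause site placed upstream of the cloning region, which serve to block read-through transcription from the backbone into the reporter. It also carries an f1 origin. In bacteria it is maintained at high copy through a ColE1/pUC-type origin and selected with ampicillin via the bla gene. Short annotated fragments of TcR, lacZα and SV40 large T antigen appear to be non-functional backbone remnants.

The insert was introduced by Gateway cloning and lies between attB1 and attB2 sites spanning less than 200 bp. Within this interval the annotation detects two separate Gal4-binding UAS motifs, each scored as a fragment of a 5X UAS array. The remaining sequence is unannotated; the construct name suggests it corresponds to a "zen VRE" regulatory element, though the record describes the insert only as synthetic. Downstream of attB2, the catalogue states that a Drosophila synthetic core promoter (DSCP) drives the reporter. This promoter is not itself annotated but would fit the gap before the luc+ open reading frame. On the circular map, the luciferase gene is followed by an annotated SV40 polyadenylation signal.

With this arrangement, proteins fused to a Gal4 DNA-binding domain can be tethered next to a defined enhancer context, and their effect on core promoter output can be read as luciferase activity. This use is consistent with the associated study of context-dependent functions of transcriptional regulators.
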