Features (pLannotate 1.2.2; 15 found; start..end, strand, type, name):
     39..160     -  polyA_signal   SV40 poly(A) signal: SV40 polyadenylation signal
    183..251     -  CDS            large T antigen (fragment): large T antigen from SV40 (simian virus 40)
    267..399     +  CDS            TcR (fragment): tetracycline efflux protein; tet; confers resistance to tetracycline
    579..1167    -  rep_origin     ori: high-copy-number ColE1/pMB1/pBR322/pUC origin of replication
   1338..2198    -  CDS            AmpR: β-lactamase; bla; confers resistance to ampicillin, carbenicillin, and related antibiotics
   2199..2303    -  promoter       AmpR promoter: bla
   2330..2758    +  rep_origin     f1 ori (sequence partly withheld): f1 bacteriophage origin of replication; arrow indicates direction of (+) strand synthesis
   2790..2857    -  CDS            lacZα (fragment): LacZα fragment of β-galactosidase; lacZ fragment
   2916..2964    +  polyA_signal   poly(A) signal: synthetic polyadenylation signal
   2978..3069    +  misc_feature   pause site: RNA polymerase II transcriptional pause signal from the human α2 globin gene
   3083..3107    +  protein_bind   attB1: mutant version of attB; recombination site for the Gateway® BP reaction BP Clonase™
   3158..3176    +  protein_bind   5X UAS (fragment): five tandem copies of the "ScaI site" 17-mer CGGAGTACTGTCCTCCG, an upstream activating sequence (UAS) that efficiently binds yeast Gal4 (Webster et al., 1988; Pfeiffer et al., 2010) GAL4
   3216..3234    +  protein_bind   5X UAS (fragment): five tandem copies of the "ScaI site" 17-mer CGGAGTACTGTCCTCCG, an upstream activating sequence (UAS) that efficiently binds yeast Gal4 (Webster et al., 1988; Pfeiffer et al., 2010) GAL4
   3241..3265    -  protein_bind   attB2: mutant version of attB; recombination site for the Gateway® BP reaction BP Clonase™
   3462..5114    +  CDS            luciferase: firefly luciferase; luc+; enhanced luc+ version of the luciferase gene
>Addgene plasmid #71158 | pSGE_773_zen_VRE_dCP | depositor full sequence | sequence record 127085 | Full Sequence
CTAGAGTCGGGGCGGCCGGCCGCTTCGAGCAGACATGATAAGATACATTGATGAGTTTGGACAAACCACA
ACTAGAATGCAGTGAAAAAAATGCTTTATTTGTGAAATTTGTGATGCTATTGCTTTATTTGTAACCATTA
TAAGCTGCAATAAACAAGTTAACAACAACAATTGCATTCATTTTATGTTTCAGGTTCAGGGGGAGGTGTG
GGAGGTTTTTTAAAGCAAGTAAAACCTCTACAAATGTGGTAAAATCGATAAGGATCCGTCGACCGATGCC
CTTGAGAGCCTTCAACCCAGTCAGCTCCTTCCGGTGGGCGCGGGGCATGACTATCGTCGCCGCACTTATG
ACTGTCTTCTTTATCATGCAACTCGTAGGACAGGTGCCGGCAGCGCTCTTCCGCTTCCTCGCTCACTGAC
TCGCTGCGCTCGGTCGTTCGGCTGCGGCGAGCGGTATCAGCTCACTCAAAGGCGGTAATACGGTTATCCA
CAGAATCAGGGGATAACGCAGGAAAGAACATGTGAGCAAAAGGCCAGCAAAAGGCCAGGAACCGTAAAAA
GGCCGCGTTGCTGGCGTTTTTCCATAGGCTCCGCCCCCCTGACGAGCATCACAAAAATCGACGCTCAAGT
CAGAGGTGGCGAAACCCGACAGGACTATAAAGATACCAGGCGTTTCCCCCTGGAAGCTCCCTCGTGCGCT
CTCCTGTTCCGACCCTGCCGCTTACCGGATACCTGTCCGCCTTTCTCCCTTCGGGAAGCGTGGCGCTTTC
TCATAGCTCACGCTGTAGGTATCTCAGTTCGGTGTAGGTCGTTCGCTCCAAGCTGGGCTGTGTGCACGAA
CCCCCCGTTCAGCCCGACCGCTGCGCCTTATCCGGTAACTATCGTCTTGAGTCCAACCCGGTAAGACACG
ACTTATCGCCACTGGCAGCAGCCACTGGTAACAGGATTAGCAGAGCGAGGTATGTAGGCGGTGCTACAGA
GTTCTTGAAGTGGTGGCCTAACTACGGCTACACTAGAAGAACAGTATTTGGTATCTGCGCTCTGCTGAAG
CCAGTTACCTTCGGAAAAAGAGTTGGTAGCTCTTGATCCGGCAAACAAACCACCGCTGGTAGCGGTGGTT
TTTTTGTTTGCAAGCAGCAGATTACGCGCAGAAAAAAAGGATCTCAAGAAGATCCTTTGATCTTTTCTAC
GGGGTCTGACGCTCAGTGGAACGAAAACTCACGTTAAGGGATTTTGGTCATGAGATTATCAAAAAGGATC
TTCACCTAGATCCTTTTAAATTAAAAATGAAGTTTTAAATCAATCTAAAGTATATATGAGTAAACTTGGT
CTGACAGTTACCAATGCTTAATCAGTGAGGCACCTATCTCAGCGATCTGTCTATTTCGTTCATCCATAGT
TGCCTGACTCCCCGTCGTGTAGATAACTACGATACGGGAGGGCTTACCATCTGGCCCCAGTGCTGCAATG
ATACCGCGAGACCCACGCTCACCGGCTCCAGATTTATCAGCAATAAACCAGCCAGCCGGAAGGGCCGAGC
GCAGAAGTGGTCCTGCAACTTTATCCGCCTCCATCCAGTCTATTAATTGTTGCCGGGAAGCTAGAGTAAG
TAGTTCGCCAGTTAATAGTTTGCGCAACGTTGTTGCCATTGCTACAGGCATCGTGGTGTCACGCTCGTCG
TTTGGTATGGCTTCATTCAGCTCCGGTTCCCAACGATCAAGGCGAGTTACATGATCCCCCATGTTGTGCA
AAAAAGCGGTTAGCTCCTTCGGTCCTCCGATCGTTGTCAGAAGTAAGTTGGCCGCAGTGTTATCACTCAT
GGTTATGGCAGCACTGCATAATTCTCTTACTGTCATGCCATCCGTAAGATGCTTTTCTGTGACTGGTGAG
TACTCAACCAAGTCATTCTGAGAATAGTGTATGCGGCGACCGAGTTGCTCTTGCCCGGCGTCAATACGGG
ATAATACCGCGCCACATAGCAGAACTTTAAAAGTGCTCATCATTGGAAAACGTTCTTCGGGGCGAAAACT
CTCAAGGATCTTACCGCTGTTGAGATCCAGTTCGATGTAACCCACTCGTGCACCCAACTGATCTTCAGCA
TCTTTTACTTTCACCAGCGTTTCTGGGTGAGCAAAAACAGGAAGGCAAAATGCCGCAAAAAAGGGAATAA
GGGCGACACGGAAATGTTGAATACTCATACTCTTCCTTTTTCAATATTATTGAAGCATTTATCAGGGTTA
TTGTCTCATGAGCGGATACATATTTGAATGTATTTAGAAAAATAAACAAATAGGGGTTCCGCGCACATTT
CCCCGAAAAGTGCCACCTG
[124 nt withheld, positions 2330-2453]
C
[91 nt withheld, positions 2455-2545]
A
[49 nt withheld, positions 2547-2595]
CCTTTGACGTTGGAGTCCACGTTCTTT
[37 nt withheld, positions 2623-2659]
ACCCTATCTCGGTCTATTCTTTTGATTTATAAGGGATTTTGCCGATTTCGGCCTATTGGTTAAAAAATGA
GCTGATTTAACAAAAATTTAACGCGAATTTTAACAAAATATTAACGCTTACAATTTGCCATTCGCCATTC
AGGCTGCGCAACTGTTGGGAAGGGCGATCGGTGCGGGCCTCTTCGCTATTACGCCAGCCCAAGCTACCAT
GATAAGTAAGTAATATTAAGGTACGGGAGGTACTTGGAGCGGCCGCAATAAAATATCTTTATTTTCATTA
CATCTGTGTGTTGGTTTTTTGTGTGAATCGATAGTACTAACATACGCTCTCCATCAAAACAAAACGAAAC
AAAACAAACTAGCAAAATAGGCTGTCCCCAGTGCAAGTGCAGGTGCCAGAACATTTCTCTATCGATAGGT
ACCACAAGTTTGTACAAAAAAGCAGGCTTCGGCGCCGCCAGGCAACTTGTTGCCCCTATTTTCTTTGATA
TAAGTTTTCGGAGTACTGTCCTCCGAGGAAGTCCAATAACGGGGCCTATATGAACGAATATTGATTCGGA
GTACTGTCCTCCGAGAGTTAGACCCAGCTTTCTTGTACAAAGTGGTAGATCTGCGATCGAGCTCGCCCGG
GGATCGAGCGCAGCGGTATAAAAGGGCGCGGGGTGGCTGAGAGCATCAGTTGTGAATGAATGTTCGAGCC
GAGCAGACGTGCCGCTGCCTTCGTTAATATCCTTTGAATAAGCCAACTTTGAATCACAAGACGCATACCA
AACGGCATTCCGGTACTGTTGGTAAAGCCACCATGGAAGACGCCAAAAACATAAAGAAAGGCCCGGCGCC
ATTCTATCCGCTGGAAGATGGAACCGCTGGAGAGCAACTGCATAAGGCTATGAAGAGATACGCCCTGGTT
CCTGGAACAATTGCTTTTACAGATGCACATATCGAGGTGGACATCACTTACGCTGAGTACTTCGAAATGT
CCGTTCGGTTGGCAGAAGCTATGAAACGATATGGGCTGAATACAAATCACAGAATCGTCGTATGCAGTGA
AAACTCTCTTCAATTCTTTATGCCGGTGTTGGGCGCGTTATTTATCGGAGTTGCAGTTGCGCCCGCGAAC
GACATTTATAATGAACGTGAATTGCTCAACAGTATGGGCATTTCGCAGCCTACCGTGGTGTTCGTTTCCA
AAAAGGGGTTGCAAAAAATTTTGAACGTGCAAAAAAAGCTCCCAATCATCCAAAAAATTATTATCATGGA
TTCTAAAACGGATTACCAGGGATTTCAGTCGATGTACACGTTCGTCACATCTCATCTACCTCCCGGTTTT
AATGAATACGATTTTGTGCCAGAGTCCTTCGATAGGGACAAGACAATTGCACTGATCATGAACTCCTCTG
GATCTACTGGTCTGCCTAAAGGTGTCGCTCTGCCTCATAGAACTGCCTGCGTGAGATTCTCGCATGCCAG
AGATCCTATTTTTGGCAATCAAATCATTCCGGATACTGCGATTTTAAGTGTTGTTCCATTCCATCACGGT
TTTGGAATGTTTACTACACTCGGATATTTGATATGTGGATTTCGAGTCGTCTTAATGTATAGATTTGAAG
AAGAGCTGTTTCTGAGGAGCCTTCAGGATTACAAGATTCAAAGTGCGCTGCTGGTGCCAACCCTATTCTC
CTTCTTCGCCAAAAGCACTCTGATTGACAAATACGATTTATCTAATTTACACGAAATTGCTTCTGGTGGC
GCTCCCCTCTCTAAGGAAGTCGGGGAAGCGGTTGCCAAGAGGTTCCATCTGCCAGGTATCAGGCAAGGAT
ATGGGCTCACTGAGACTACATCAGCTATTCTGATTACACCCGAGGGGGATGATAAACCGGGCGCGGTCGG
TAAAGTTGTTCCATTTTTTGAAGCGAAGGTTGTGGATCTGGATACCGGGAAAACGCTGGGCGTTAATCAA
AGAGGCGAACTGTGTGTGAGAGGTCCTATGATTATGTCCGGTTATGTAAACAATCCGGAAGCGACCAACG
CCTTGATTGACAAGGATGGATGGCTACATTCTGGAGACATAGCTTACTGGGACGAAGACGAACACTTCTT
CATCGTTGACCGCCTGAAGTCTCTGATTAAGTACAAAGGCTATCAGGTGGCTCCCGCTGAATTGGAATCC
ATCTTGCTCCAACACCCCAACATCTTCGACGCAGGTGTCGCAGGTCTTCCCGACGATGACGCCGGTGAAC
TTCCCGCCGCCGTTGTTGTTTTGGAGCACGGAAAGACGATGACGGAAAAAGAGATCGTGGATTACGTCGC
CAGTCAAGTAACAACCGCGAAAAAGTTGCGCGGAGGAGTTGTGTTTGTGGACGAAGTACCGAAAGGTCTT
ACCGGAAAACTCGACGCAAGAAAAATCAGAGAGATCCTCATAAAGGCCAAGAAGGGCGGAAAGATCGCCG
TGTAATT
