>Addgene plasmid #71158 | pSGE_773_zen_VRE_dCP | addgene partial sequence | sequence record 129034 | LucNRev 5'-CCTTATGCAGTTGCTCTCC-3'
GGCGCCGGGCCTTTCTTTATGTTTTTGGCGTCTTCCATGGTGGCTTTACCAACAGTACCGGAATGCCGTT
TGGTATGCGTCTTGTGATTCAAAGTTGGCTTATTCAAAGGATATTAACGAAGGCAGCGGCACGTCTGCTC
GGCTCGAACATTCATTCACAACTGATGCTCTCAGCCACCCCGCGCCCTTTTATACCGCTGCGCTCGATCC
CCGGGCGAGCTCGATCGCAGATCTACCACTTTGTACAAGAAAGCTGGGTCTAACTCTCGGAGGACAGTAC
TCCGAATCAATATTCGTTCATATAGGCCCCGTTATTGGACTTCCTCGGAGGACAGTACTCCGAAAACTTA
TATCAAAGAAAATAGGGGCAACAAGTTGCCTGGCGGCGCCGAAGCCTGCTTTTTTGTACAAACTTGTGGT
ACCTATCGATAGAGAAATGTTCTGGCACCTGCACTTGCACTGGGGACAGCCTATTTTGCTAGTTTGTTTT
GTTTCGTTTTGTTTTGATGGAGAGCGTATGTTAGTACTATCGATTCACACAAAAAACCAACACACAGATG
TAATGAAAATAAAGATATTTTATTGCGGCCGCTCCAAGTACCTCCCGTACCTTAATATTACTTACTTATC
ATGGTAGCTTGGGCTGGCGTAATAGCGAAGAGGCCCGCACCGATCGCCCTTCCCAACAGTTGCGCAGCCT
GAATGGCGAATGGCAAATTGTAAGCGTTAATATTTTGTTAAAATTCGCGTTAAATTTTTGTTAAATCAGC
TCATTTTTTAACCAATAGGCCGAAA
