>Addgene plasmid #71158 | pSGE_773_zen_VRE_dCP | addgene partial sequence | sequence record 129035 | RVprimer3 5'-CTAGCAAAATAGGCTGTCCC-3'
TCGATAGGTACCACAAGTTTGTACAAAAAAGCAGGCTTCGGCGCCGCCAGGCAACTTGTTGCCCCTATTT
TCTTTGATATAAGTTTTCGGAGTACTGTCCTCCGAGGAAGTCCAATAACGGGGCCTATATGAACGAATAT
TGATTCGGAGTACTGTCCTCCGAGAGTTAGACCCAGCTTTCTTGTACAAAGTGGTAGATCTGCGATCGAG
CTCGCCCGGGGATCGAGCGCAGCGGTATAAAAGGGCGCGGGGTGGCTGAGAGCATCAGTTGTGAATGAAT
GTTCGAGCCGAGCAGACGTGCCGCTGCCTTCGTTAATATCCTTTGAATAAGCCAACTTTGAATCACAAGA
CGCATACCAAACGGCATTCCGGTACTGTTGGTAAAGCCACCATGGAAGACGCCAAAAACATAAAGAAAGG
CCCGGCGCCATTCTATCCGCTGGAAGATGGAACCGCTGGAGAGCAACTGCATAAGGCTATGAAGAGATAC
GCCCTGGTTCCTGGAACAATTGCTTTTACAGATGCACATATCGAGGTGGACATCACTTACGCTGAGTACT
TCGAAATGTCCGTTCGGTTGGCAGAAGCTATGAAACGATATGGGCTGAATACAAATCACAGAATCGTCGT
ATGCAGTGAAAACTCTCTTCAATTCTTTATGCCGGTGTTGGGCGCGTTATTTATCGGAGTTGCAGTTGCG
CCCGCGAACGACATTTATAATGAACGTGAATTGCTCAACAGTATGGGCATTTCGCAGCCTACCGTGGTGT
TCGTTTCCAA
